>Addgene plasmid #39286 | pFA6a-kanMX6-P3nmt1-GST | depositor full sequence | sequence record 49639 | pFA6a-kanMX6-P3nmt1-GST sequence 6008 bps
TCTATAGTGTCACCTAAATCGTATGTGTATGATACATAAGGTTATGTATTAATTGTAGCCGCGTTCTAAC
GACAATATGTCCATATGGTGCACTCTCAGTACAATCTGCTCTGATGCCGCATAGTTAAGCCAGCCCCGAC
ACCCGCCAACACCCGCTGACGCGCCCTGACGGGCTTGTCTGCTCCCGGCATCCGCTTACAGACAAGCTGT
GACCGTCTCCGGGAGCTGCATGTGTCAGAGGTTTTCACCGTCATCACCGAAACGCGCGAGACGAAAGGGC
CTCGTGATACGCCTATTTTTATAGGTTAATGTCATGATAATAATGGTTTCTTAGACGTCAGGTGGCACTT
TTCGGGGAAATGTGCGCGGAACCCCTATTTGTTTATTTTTCTAAATACATTCAAATATGTATCCGCTCAT
GAGACAATAACCCTGATAAATGCTTCAATAATATTGAAAAAGGAAGAGTATGAGTATTCAACATTTCCGT
GTCGCCCTTATTCCCTTTTTTGCGGCATTTTGCCTTCCTGTTTTTGCTCACCCAGAAACGCTGGTGAAAG
TAAAAGATGCTGAAGATCAGTTGGGTGCACGAGTGGGTTACATCGAACTGGATCTCAACAGCGGTAAGAT
CCTTGAGAGTTTTCGCCCCGAAGAACGTTTTCCAATGATGAGCACTTTTAAAGTTCTGCTATGTGGCGCG
GTATTATCCCGTATTGACGCCGGGCAAGAGCAACTCGGTCGCCGCATACACTATTCTCAGAATGACTTGG
TTGAGTACTCACCAGTCACAGAAAAGCATCTTACGGATGGCATGACAGTAAGAGAATTATGCAGTGCTGC
CATAACCATGAGTGATAACACTGCGGCCAACTTACTTCTGACAACGATCGGAGGACCGAAGGAGCTAACC
GCTTTTTTGCACAACATGGGGGATCATGTAACTCGCCTTGATCGTTGGGAACCGGAGCTGAATGAAGCCA
TACCAAACGACGAGCGTGACACCACGATGCCTGTAGCAATGGCAACAACGTTGCGCAAACTATTAACTGG
CGAACTACTTACTCTAGCTTCCCGGCAACAATTAATAGACTGGATGGAGGCGGATAAAGTTGCAGGACCA
CTTCTGCGCTCGGCCCTTCCGGCTGGCTGGTTTATTGCTGATAAATCTGGAGCCGGTGAGCGTGGGTCTC
GCGGTATCATTGCAGCACTGGGGCCAGATGGTAAGCCCTCCCGTATCGTAGTTATCTACACGACGGGGAG
TCAGGCAACTATGGATGAACGAAATAGACAGATCGCTGAGATAGGTGCCTCACTGATTAAGCATTGGTAA
CTGTCAGACCAAGTTTACTCATATATACTTTAGATTGATTTAAAACTTCATTTTTAATTTAAAAGGATCT
AGGTGAAGATCCTTTTTGATAATCTCATGACCAAAATCCCTTAACGTGAGTTTTCGTTCCACTGAGCGTC
AGACCCCGTAGAAAAGATCAAAGGATCTTCTTGAGATCCTTTTTTTCTGCGCGTAATCTGCTGCTTGCAA
ACAAAAAAACCACCGCTACCAGCGGTGGTTTGTTTGCCGGATCAAGAGCTACCAACTCTTTTTCCGAAGG
TAACTGGCTTCAGCAGAGCGCAGATACCAAATACTGTCCTTCTAGTGTAGCCGTAGTTAGGCCACCACTT
CAAGAACTCTGTAGCACCGCCTACATACCTCGCTCTGCTAATCCTGTTACCAGTGGCTGCTGCCAGTGGC
GATAAGTCGTGTCTTACCGGGTTGGACTCAAGACGATAGTTACCGGATAAGGCGCAGCGGTCGGGCTGAA
CGGGGGGTTCGTGCACACAGCCCAGCTTGGAGCGAACGACCTACACCGAACTGAGATACCTACAGCGTGA
GCATTGAGAAAGCGCCACGCTTCCCGAAGGGAGAAAGGCGGACAGGTATCCGGTAAGCGGCAGGGTCGGA
ACAGGAGAGCGCACGAGGGAGCTTCCAGGGGGAAACGCCTGGTATCTTTATAGTCCTGTCGGGTTTCGCC
ACCTCTGACTTGAGCGTCGATTTTTGTGATGCTCGTCAGGGGGGCGGAGCCTATGGAAAAACGCCAGCAA
CGCGGCCTTTTTACGGTTCCTGGCCTTTTGCTGGCCTTTTGCTCACATGTTCTTTCCTGCGTTATCCCCT
GATTCTGTGGATAACCGTATTACCGCCTTTGAGTGAGCTGATACCGCTCGCCGCAGCCGAACGACCGAGC
GCAGCGAGTCAGTGAGCGAGGAAGCGGAAGAGCGCCCAATACGCAAACCGCCTCTCCCCGCGCGTTGGCC
GATTCATTAATGCAGGTTAACCTGGCTTATCGAAATTAATACGACTCACTATAGGGAGACCGGCAGATCC
GCGGCCGCATAGGCCACTAGTGGATCTGATATCATCGATGAATTCGAGCTCGTTTAAACTGGATGGCGGC
GTTAGTATCGAATCGACAGCAGTATAGCGACCAGCATTCACATACGATTGACGCATGATATTACTTTCTG
CGCACTTAACTTCGCATCTGGGCAGATGATGTCGAGGCGAAAAAAAATATAAATCACGCTAACATTTGAT
TAAAATAGAACAACTACAATATAAAAAAACTATACAAATGACAAGTTCTTGAAAACAAGAATCTTTTTAT
TGTCAGTACTGATTAGAAAAACTCATCGAGCATCAAATGAAACTGCAATTTATTCATATCAGGATTATCA
ATACCATATTTTTGAAAAAGCCGTTTCTGTAATGAAGGAGAAAACTCACCGAGGCAGTTCCATAGGATGG
CAAGATCCTGGTATCGGTCTGCGATTCCGACTCGTCCAACATCAATACAACCTATTAATTTCCCCTCGTC
AAAAATAAGGTTATCAAGTGAGAAATCACCATGAGTGACGACTGAATCCGGTGAGAATGGCAAAAGCTTA
TGCATTTCTTTCCAGACTTGTTCAACAGGCCAGCCATTACGCTCGTCATCAAAATCACTCGCATCAACCA
AACCGTTATTCATTCGTGATTGCGCCTGAGCGAGACGAAATACGCGATCGCTGTTAAAAGGACAATTACA
AACAGGAATCGAATGCAACCGGCGCAGGAACACTGCCAGCGCATCAACAATATTTTCACCTGAATCAGGA
TATTCTTCTAATACCTGGAATGCTGTTTTGCCGGGGATCGCAGTGGTGAGTAACCATGCATCATCAGGAG
TACGGATAAAATGCTTGATGGTCGGAAGAGGCATAAATTCCGTCAGCCAGTTTAGTCTGACCATCTCATC
TGTAACATCATTGGCAACGCTACCTTTGCCATGTTTCAGAAACAACTCTGGCGCATCGGGCTTCCCATAC
AATCGATAGATTGTCGCACCTGATTGCCCGACATTATCGCGAGCCCATTTATACCCATATAAATCAGCAT
CCATGTTGGAATTTAATCGCGGCCTCGAAACGTGAGTCTTTTCCTTACCCATGGTTGTTTATGTTCGGAT
GTGATGTGAGAACTGTATCCTAGCAAGATTTTAAAAGGAAGTATATGAAAGAAGAACCTCAGTGGCAAAT
CCTAACCTTTTATATTTCTCTACAGGGGCGCGGCGTGGGGACAATTCAACGCGTCTGTGAGGGGAGCGTT
TCCCTGCTCGCAGGTCTGCAGCGAGGAGCCGTAATTTTTGCTTCGCGCCGTGCGGCCATCAAAATGTATG
GATGCAAATGATTATACATGGGGATGTATGGGCTAAATGTACGGGCGACAGTCACATCATGCCCCTGAGC
TGCGCACGTCAAGACTGTCAAGGAGGGTATTCTGGGCCTCCATGTCGCTGGCCGGGTGACCCGGCGGGGA
CGAGGCAAGCTAAACAGATCTCGCCATAAAAGACAGAATAAGTCATCAGCGGTTGTTTCATTTCCTATAT
TTTTTTTTTATTTTTTTATTTTTTAATAAGGGAAAATTTAACGTCTAAGGATACAGAAGATTGTTAGCAC
ATTAAAGTAATAAAGGCTTAAGTAGTAAGTGCCTTAGCATGTTATTGTATTTCAAAGGACATAATCTAAA
ATAATAACAATATCATTTCTCACAAGTTATTCAATTTTCTTTTTTTTTTCTAATAATATCAAGAATGTAT
TATTTGTTTGACATAAGTCAACTAATTTATTTAATATGCTGGATTAATCTTGCAGACATGTAAATTAACA
AGTTTTAGTCAAATAACGTTGAAGTTTCAATGAACTCAAATAATTTCTCTTTTTTTTTATATAACCATAT
ATGTCTAATCTGATTTATATTTTCCGCAGGATCAACTGAAGTTATGACATTTGGATTGGATCACTTATAA
CCTTGGTCGCCAAATAATACAAAAATCAGCGTTATAAAACAAAGAAGGTTTTTGTTAAGAAATTAATCCT
CTTTCTTGATAAGAAAGTTGAACCGAAATTGCAGATACTGATATATGAAAATAATACCCACAATTTTGGG
AATAGCGCAAGCCTCAATTTAAACAATAGGTGAGGACACATGATAATGACCTCAATGATTGTTAGAAGAA
AAGAGCCTCATTACAAAATCGAAAAATGAATGGTTGGGTACAAGTTTCCAAAACATGGTAAAGTGGACTT
TGCGTATGAGACGTAAATAGAAAAAAACACTTGTTATATGTTTTCTAGAATTATTGTTGTCTCTTTATGG
TTGGATGATGCAAAATAGTAATTTCGGTTAGTTGCTGTAAAACACCACGAGACAAATAGATATGGATATT
TATTAAATCAGGAAAAACGTAACTCTCGGCTACTGGATGGTTCAGTCACCCAACGATTACTGGGGAGAGA
AAACAGGGCAAAAGCAAAGCTTAAAGGAATCCGATTGTCATTCGGCAATGTGCAGCGAAACTAAAAACCG
GATAATGGACCTGTTAATCGAAACATTGAAGATATATAAAGGAAGAGGAATCCTGGCATATCATCAATTG
AATAAGTTGAATTAATTATTTCAATCTCATTCTCACTTTCTGACTTATAGTCGCTTTGTTAAATCATGTC
TTTAATTAATATGTCCCCTATACTAGGTTATTGGAAAATTAAGGGCCTTGTGCAACCCACTCGACTTCTT
TTGGAATATCTTGAAGAAAAATATGAAGAGCATTTGTATGAGCGCGATGAAGGTGATAAATGGCGAAACA
AAAAGTTTGAATTGGGTTTGGAGTTTCCCAATCTTCCTTATTATATTGATGGTGATGTTAAATTAACACA
GTCTATGGCCATCATACGTTATATAGCTGACAAGCACAACATGTTGGGTGGTTGTCCAAAAGAGCGTGCA
GAGATTTCAATGCTTGAAGGAGCGGTTTTGGATATTAGATACGGTGTTTCGAGAATTGCATATAGTAAAG
ACTTTGAAACTCTCAAAGTTGATTTTCTTAGCAAGCTACCTGAAATGCTGAAAATGTTCGAAGATCGTTT
ATGTCATAAAACATATTTAAATGGTGATCATGTAACCCATCCTGACTTCATGTTGTATGACGCTCTTGAT
GTTGTTTTATACATGGACCCAATGTGCCTGGATGCGTTCCCAAAATTAGTTTGTTTTAAAAAACGTATTG
AAGCTATCCCACAAATTGATAAGTACTTGAAATCCAGCAAGTATATAGCATGGCCTTTGCAGGGCTGGCA
AGCCACGTTTGGTGGTGGCGACCATCCTCCAAAATCGGATCTGGTTCCGCGTTGAGGCGCGCCACTTCTA
AATAAGCGAATTTCTTATGATTTATGATTTTTATTATTAAATAAGTTATAAAAAAAATAAGTGTATACAA
ATTTTAAAGTGACTCTTAGGTTTTAAAACGAAAATTCTTATTCTTGAGTAACTCTTTCCTGTAGGTCAGG
TTGCTTTCTCAGGTATAGTATGAGGTCGCTCTTATTGACCACACCTCTACCGGCAGATCCGCTAGGGATA
ACAGGGTAATATAGATCCGTCGACCTGCAGCGTACGAAGCTTCAGCTGGCGGCCGCGT
Features (pLannotate 1.2.2; 12 found; start..end, strand, type, name):
      1..19      -  promoter       SP6 promoter: promoter for bacteriophage SP6 RNA polymerase
     82..133     -  misc_feature   bom (fragment): basis of mobility region from pBR322
    235..270     -  CDS            rop (fragment): Rop protein, which maintains plasmids at low copy number; rop
    365..469     +  promoter       AmpR promoter: bla
    470..1330    +  CDS            AmpR: β-lactamase; bla; confers resistance to ampicillin, carbenicillin, and related antibiotics
   1501..2089    +  rep_origin     ori: high-copy-number ColE1/pMB1/pBR322/pUC origin of replication
   2272..2325    +  CDS            lacI (fragment): lac repressor; lacI; The lac repressor binds to the lac operator to inhibit transcription in E. coli. This inhibition can be relieved by adding lactose or isopropyl-β-D-thiogalactopyranoside (IPTG).
   2347..2365    +  promoter       T7 promoter: promoter for bacteriophage T7 RNA polymerase
   2470..3826    -  gene           kanMX: yeast selectable marker conferring kanamycin resistance (Wach et al., 1994)
   3871..5036    +  promoter       nmt1 promoter: wild-type nmt1 promoter from Schizosaccharomyces pombe, conferring strong thiamine-repressible expression
   5051..5704    +  CDS            GST26_SCHJA: Experimental evidence at protein level: Swiss-Prot protein existence level 1. GST isoenzymes appear to play a central role in the parasite detoxification system. Other functions are also suspected including a role in increasing the solubility of haematin in the parasite gut. From Schistosoma japonicum (Blood fluke).
   5746..5933    +  terminator     ADH1 terminator: S. cerevisiae ADH1; transcription terminator for the S. cerevisiae alcohol dehydrogenase 1 (ADH1) gene
