[The description below was written by a language model from this plasmid's Addgene catalogue record and pLannotate feature annotations shown in this document.]
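Description:
pFA6a-kanMX6-P3nmt1-GST is a PCR-template plasmid for genomic targeting in the fission yeast Schizosaccharomyces pombe, built on the small pFA6a backbone. It is not designed to replicate in yeast. It is maintained in E. coli through a high-copy ColE1/pUC-type origin with ampicillin resistance (bla), and its module is flanked by SP6 and T7 promoter sequences that serve as sequencing primer sites. The depositor sequence is about 6 kb, and its annotated features agree with the catalogue description.

The targeting module has two parts. The first is the kanMX6 marker, a kanamycin-resistance gene placed between the Ashbya gossypii TEF (translation elongation factor 1α) promoter and terminator, and oriented opposite to the downstream cassette. The catalogue lists the yeast selectable marker as "Gentamicin", which in practice corresponds to selection with G418 (geneticin). The second part is the S. pombe nmt1 promoter, spanning -1163 to +6 of the nmt1 locus. It is annotated as the wild-type, strong, thiamine-repressible version, and it is followed by the Schistosoma japonicum glutathione S-transferase (GST) coding sequence. An S. cerevisiae ADH1 terminator lies downstream of GST.

Modules of this series are typically amplified with primers carrying homology to a chosen locus and integrated by homologous recombination just upstream of a gene's coding region. This replaces the native promoter with the regulatable nmt1 promoter and adds an N-terminal GST tag to the endogenous protein. The result is thiamine-controlled overexpression or shut-off, with the GST tag available for detection or affinity purification. The depositor notes that a GST reverse primer can be used to check the nmt1 promoter sequence.
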