Addgene plasmid #39286: pFA6a-kanMX6-P3nmt1-GST
Depositing lab: Jurg Bahler & John Pringle. Depositing organization: University of North Carolina at Chapel Hill. Publication: Heterologous modules for efficient and versatile PCR-based gene targeting in Schizosaccharomyces pombe. Bahler J, Wu JQ, Longtine MS, Shah NG, McKenzie A 3rd, Steever AB, Wach A, Philippsen P, Pringle JR. Yeast. 1998 Jul;14(10):943-51. 10.1002/(SICI)1097-0061(199807)14:10<943::AID-YEA292>3.0.CO;2-Y PubMed 9717240.
Backbone
  Vector backbone: pFA6a
  Backbone size w/o insert (bp): 2300
  Vector type: Yeast genomic targeting
  Selectable markers: Gentamicin
Growth in bacteria
  Bacterial resistance: Ampicillin, 100 μg/mL
  Growth temperature: 37°C
  Growth strain: DH5alpha
  Copy number: Unknown
Gene/Insert
  Gene/Insert name: nmt1 promoter
  Species: S. pombe (fission yeast)
  Insert size (bp): 3500
  Mutation: -1163 to +6 of nmt1 locus
  Entrez Gene: nmt1 (a.k.a. SPCC1223.02)
  Tag / fusion protein: A. gossypii translation elongation factor 1a gene terminator (N terminal on insert); KanR reverse orientation (N terminal on insert); A. gossypii translation elongation factor 1a gene promoter (N terminal on insert); GST (C terminal on insert); TADH1 (C terminal on insert)
  Cloning method: Restriction Enzyme; 5′ cloning site BglII (not destroyed); 3′ cloning site PacI (not destroyed)
  Sequencing primers: 5′ Sp6_primer; 3′ T7_promoter
Terms and licenses: Academic/Nonprofit Terms; Industry Terms: Not Available to Industry
Depositor comments: Use GST reverse primer to verify mutation in nmt1 promoter
How to cite: pFA6a-kanMX6-P3nmt1-GST was a gift from Jurg Bahler & John Pringle (Addgene plasmid # 39286 ; http://n2t.net/addgene:39286 ; RRID:Addgene_39286)
