>Addgene plasmid #39286 | pFA6a-kanMX6-P3nmt1-GST | addgene partial sequence | sequence record 51112 | SP6 5'-ATTTAGGTGACACTATAG-3'
GGTCGACGGATCTGGCGCGCCTCAACGCGGAACCAGATCCGATTTTGGAGGATGGTCGCCACCACCAAAC
GTGGCTTGCCAGCCCTGCAAAGGCCATGCTATATACTTGCTGGATTTCAAGTACTTATCAATTTGTGGGA
TAGCTTCAATACGTTTTTTAAAACAAACTAATTTTGGGAACGCATCCAGGCACATTGGGTCCATGTATAA
AACAACATCAAGAGCGTCATACAACATGAAGTCAGGATGGGTTACATGATCACCATTTAAATATGTTTTA
TGACATAAACGATCTTCGAACATTTTCAGCATTTCAGGTAGCTTGCTAAGAAAATCAACTTTGAGAGTTT
CAAAGTCTTTACTATATGCAATTCTCGAAACACCGTATCTAATATCCAAAACCGCTCCTTCAAGCATTGA
AATCTCTGCACGCTCTTTTGGACAACCACCCAACATGTTGTGCTTGTCAGCTATATAACGTATGATGGCC
ATAGACTGTGTTAATTTAACATCACCATCAATATAATAAGGAAGATTGGGAAACTCCAAACCCAATTCAA
ACTTTTTGTTTCGCCATTTATCACCTTCATCGCGCTCATACAAATGCTCTTCATATTTTTCTTCAAGATA
TTCCAAAAGAAGTCGAGTGGGTTGCACAAGGCCCTTAATTTTCCAATAACCTAGTATAGGGGACATATTA
ATTAAAGACATGATTTAACAAAGCGACTATAAGTCAGAAAGTGAGAATGAGATTGAAATAATTAATTCAA
CTTATTCAATTGATGATATGCCAGGATTCCTCTTCCTTTATATATCTTCAATGTTTCGATTAACAGGTCC
ATTATCCGGTTTTT
