>Addgene plasmid #39286 | pFA6a-kanMX6-P3nmt1-GST | addgene partial sequence | sequence record 51147 | Kan-r 5'-ATCGCGAGCCCATTTATACC-3'
ATTTAATCGCGGCCTCGAAACGTGAGTCTTTTCCTTACCCATGGTTGTTTATGTTCGGATGTGATGTGAG
AACTGTATCCTAGCAAGATTTTAAAAGGAAGTATATGAAAGAAGAACCTCAGTGGCAAATCCTAACCTTT
TATATTTCTCTACAGGGGCGCGGCGTGGGGACAATTCAACGCGTCTGTGAGGGGAGCGTTTCCCTGCTCG
CAGGTCTGCAGCGAGGAGCCGTAATTTTTGCTTCGCGCCGTGCGGCCATCAAAATGTATGGATGCAAATG
ATTATACATGGGGATGTATGGGCTAAATGTACGGGCGACAGTCACATCATGCCCCTGAGCTGCGCACGTC
AAGACTGTCAAGGAGGGTATTCTGGGCCTCCATGTCGCTGGCCGGGTGACCCGGCGGGGACGAGGCAAGC
TAAACAGATCTCGCCATAAAAGACAGAATAAGTCATCAGCGGTTGTTTCATTTCCTATATTTTTTTTTTA
TTTTTTTATTTTTTAATAAGGGAAAATTTAACGTCTAAGGATACAGAAGATTGTTAGCACATTAAAGTAA
TAAAGGCTTAAGTAGTAAGTGCCTTAGCATGTTATTGTATTTCAAAGGACATAATCTAAAATAATAACAA
TATCATTTCTCACAAGTTATTCAATTTTCTTTTTTTTTCTAATAATATCAAGAATGTATTATTTGTTTGA
CATNAGTCAACTAATTTATTTAATATGCTGGATTAATCTTGCAGACATGTAAATTAACAAGTTTTAGTCA
AATAACGTTGAAGTTTCAATGAACTCAAATAATTTCTCTTTTTTTTTATATA
