>Addgene plasmid #39286 | pFA6a-kanMX6-P3nmt1-GST | addgene partial sequence | sequence record 53384 | nmt1-F 5'-GCAATGTGCAGCGAAACTAA-3'
ATATAAAGGAAGAGGAATCCTGGCATATCATCAATTGAATAAGTTGAATTAATTATTTCAATCTCATTCT
CACTTTCTGACTTATAGTCGCTTTGTTAAATCATGTCTTTAATTAATATGTCCCCTATACTAGGTTATTG
GAAAATTAAGGGCCTTGTGCAACCCACTCGACTTCTTTTGGAATATCTTGAAGAAAAATATGAAGAGCAT
TTGTATGAGCGCGATGAAGGTGATAAATGGCGAAACAAAAAGTTTGAATTGGGTTTGGAGTTTCCCAATC
TTCCTTATTATATTGATGGTGATGTTAAATTAACACAGTCTATGGCCATCATACGTTATATAGCTGACAA
GCACAACATGTTGGGTGGTTGTCCAAAAGAGCGTGCAGAGATTTCAATGCTTGAAGGAGCGGTTTTGGAT
ATTAGATACGGTGTTTCGAGAATTGCATATAGTAAAGACTTTGAAACTCTCAAAGTTGATTTTCTTAGCA
AGCTACCTGAAATGCTGAAAATGTTCGAAGATCGTTTATGTCATAAAACATATTTAAATGGTGATCATGT
AACCCATCCTGACTTCATGTTGTATGACGCTCTTGATGTTGTTTTATACATGGACCCAATGTGCCTGGAT
GCGTTCCCAAAATTAGTTTGTTTTAAAAAACGTATTGAAGCTATCCCACAAATTGATAAGTACTTGAAAT
CCAGCAAGTATATAGCATGGCCTTTGCAGGGCTGGCAAGCCACGTTTGGTGGTGGCGACCATCCTCCAAA
ATCGGATCTGGTTCCGCGTTGAGGCGCGCCAGATCCGTCGACCTGCAGCGTACGAAGCTTCAGCTGGCGG
CCGCGTTCTATAGTGTCACCTAAATCGTATGTGTATGATACATAAGGT
